Addgene plasmid #47575: pGEX-4T-1 3xFlag-p38alpha
Purpose: Bacterial expression plasmid for GST-3xFlag-tagged p38alpha
Depositing lab: Kevin Janes. Depositing organization: University of Virginia. Publication: A high-throughput assay for phosphoprotein-specific phosphatase activity in cellular extracts. Bose AK, Janes KA. Mol Cell Proteomics. 2013 Mar;12(3):797-806. doi: 10.1074/mcp.O112.024059. Epub 2012 Dec 11. PubMed 23233447.
Backbone
  Vector backbone: pGEX-4T-1
  Backbone manufacturer: Amersham
  Backbone size w/o insert (bp): 5053
  Total vector size (bp): 6136
  Modifications to backbone: 3xFlag tag inserted at BamHI site of pGEX-4T-1, regenerating the BamHI site downstream of 3xFlag, with a unique HindIII site added between the BamHI and EcoRI sites of pGEX-4T-1.
  Vector type: Bacterial Expression
Growth in bacteria
  Bacterial resistance: Ampicillin, 100 μg/mL
  Growth temperature: 37°C
  Growth strain: BL21
  Copy number: Low Copy
Gene/Insert
  Gene/Insert name: p38alpha (alt names: Mapk14; p38)
  Species: M. musculus (mouse)
  Insert size (bp): 1083
  GenBank ID: NM_011951
  Entrez Gene: Mapk14 (a.k.a. CSBP2, Crk1, Csbp1, Mxi2, PRKM14, PRKM15, p38, p38-alpha, p38MAPK, p38a, p38alpha)
  Tag / fusion protein: GST (N terminal on backbone); 3xFlag (N terminal on backbone)
  Cloning method: Restriction Enzyme; 5′ cloning site BamHI (not destroyed); 3′ cloning site XhoI (not destroyed)
  Sequencing primers: 5′ pGEX 5'; 3′ pGEX 3'
Resource information
  A portion of this plasmid was derived from a plasmid made by: Addgene plasmid #20351.
Terms and licenses: Academic/Nonprofit Terms; Industry Terms: Not Available to Industry
How to cite: pGEX-4T-1 3xFlag-p38alpha was a gift from Kevin Janes (Addgene plasmid # 47575 ; http://n2t.net/addgene:47575 ; RRID:Addgene_47575)
