[The description below was written by a language model from this plasmid's Addgene catalogue record.]
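Description:
pGEX-4T-1 3xFlag-p38alpha is a bacterial expression plasmid built on a modified pGEX-4T-1 backbone and designed to produce mouse p38alpha (Mapk14) as a recombinant fusion protein carrying N-terminal GST and 3xFlag tags. The construct totals about 6.1 kb, of which roughly 1.1 kb is the p38alpha coding insert. It is selected with ampicillin, is recorded as low copy, and is maintained in BL21, a strain commonly used for protein production. No feature table accompanies the record, so the promoter and origin are not explicitly stated. Vectors of the pGEX family generally drive the GST fusion from an IPTG-inducible tac promoter under control of a plasmid-borne lacI repressor, and the 4T series places a thrombin cleavage site after GST.

The backbone was altered by inserting a 3xFlag sequence at the BamHI site, in a way that regenerates BamHI downstream of the tag, and by adding a unique HindIII site between BamHI and EcoRI in the polylinker. The p38alpha open reading frame was then cloned between BamHI and XhoI, both of which remain intact, giving the order GST, 3xFlag, p38alpha. Part of the plasmid derives from an earlier deposited plasmid. The GST moiety allows affinity purification on glutathione resin, while the 3xFlag epitope offers an independent handle for antibody-based capture or detection. The associated publication describes a high-throughput assay for phosphoprotein-specific phosphatase activity in cell extracts, which suggests the purified tagged kinase serves as a substrate in that kind of assay, although the record does not spell out its exact role.
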