>Addgene plasmid #47575 | pGEX-4T-1 3xFlag-p38alpha | addgene partial sequence | sequence record 69705 | pGEX5
GCGTGGATCTATGGATTACAAGGATGACGACGATAAGGATTACAAGGATGACGACGATAAGGATTACAAG
GATGACGACGATAAGGGATCCATGTCGCAGGAGAGGCCCACGTTCTACCGGCAGGAGCTGAACAAGACCA
TCTGGGAGGTGCCCGAACGATACCAGAACCTGTCCCCGGTGGGCTCGGGCGCCTATGGCTCGGTGTGTGC
TGCTTTTGATACAAAGACGGGGCATCGTGTGGCAGTTAAGAAGCTGTCGAGACCGTTTCAGTCCATCATT
CACGCCAAAAGGACCTACCGAGAGTTGCGTCTGCTGAAGCACATGAAACACGAAAATGTGATTGGTCTGT
TGGATGTGTTCACACCCGCAAGGTCACTGGAGGAATTCAATGACGTGTACCTGGTGACCCATCTCATGGG
GGCGGACCTGAACAACATCGTGAAGTGCCAGAAGCTGACCGACGACCACGTTCAGTTTCTCATCTACCAG
ATCCTCCGAGGGCTGAAGTATATACATTCGGCTGACATAATTCACAGGGACCTAAAGCCCAGCAACCTAG
CTGTGAACGAAGACTGTGAGCTCAAGATTCTGGATTTTGGGCTGGCTCGGCACACTGATGATGAGATGAC
AGGCTACGTGGCTACCAGGTGGTACCGAGCCCCAGAGATCATGCTGAATTGGATGCACTATAACCAGACA
GTGGATATTTGGTCCGTGGGCTGCATCATGGCTGAGCTGTTGACCGGAAGAACGTTGTTTCCTGGTACAG
ACCATATTGATCAGTTGAAGCTCATTTTAAGACTCGTTGGAACCCCAGGGGCTGAGCTTCTGAAGAAAAT
CTCCTCAGAGTCTGCAAGAAACTACATTCAGTCTCTGGCCCA
